Addgene plasmid #117791: pPRISM-Cre-gcry-eGFP
Purpose: Donor for precise CRISPR directed genomic integration using the GeneWeld method
Depositing lab: Jeffrey Essner. Publication: Efficient targeted integration directed by short homology in zebrafish and mammalian cells. Wierson WA, Welker JM, Almeida MP, Mann CM, Webster DA, Torrie ME, Weiss TJ, Kambakam S, Vollbrecht MK, Lan M, McKeighan KC, Levey J, Ming Z, Wehmeier A, Mikelson CS, Haltom JA, Kwan KM, Chien CB, Balciunas D, Ekker SC, Clark KJ, Webber BR, Moriarity BS, Solin SL, Carlson DF, Dobbs DL, McGrail M, Essner J. Elife. 2020 May 15;9. pii: 53968. doi: 10.7554/eLife.53968. PubMed 32412410.
Backbone
  Vector backbone: pK
  Backbone manufacturer: Karl J. Clark
  Backbone size w/o insert (bp): 2856
  Vector type: Synthetic Biology
Growth in bacteria
  Bacterial resistance: Kanamycin, 50 μg/mL
  Growth temperature: 30°C
  Growth strain: NEB Stable
  Copy number: High Copy
Gene/Insert
  Gene/Insert name: Cre (alt name: Cre Recombinase)
  Species: D. rerio (zebrafish)
  Insert size (bp): 4463
  Cloning method: Gibson Cloning
  Sequencing primers: 5′ aaaagcaagaaagaaaactagagtgg; 3′ atggctcataacaccccttg
Terms and licenses: Academic/Nonprofit Terms; Industry Terms: Not Available to Industry
Depositor comments: Secondary gene is a gamma-crystalin promoter driving NLS-eGFP. Online tools and cloning help available at <www.genesculpt.org/gtaghd/>. May work in additional species beyond those listed. Please note that some discrepancies were found between Addgene's quality control result and the depositor's provided sequence. The depositor noted that these discrepancies do NOT affect plasmid function.
How to cite: pPRISM-Cre-gcry-eGFP was a gift from Jeffrey Essner (Addgene plasmid # 117791 ; http://n2t.net/addgene:117791 ; RRID:Addgene_117791)
