[The description below was written by a language model from this plasmid's Addgene catalogue record and pLannotate feature annotations shown in this document.]
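Description:
pPRISM-Cre-gcry-eGFP is a bacterial donor plasmid built on the pK backbone for precise, CRISPR-directed genomic integration by the GeneWeld method, in which short homology arms direct insertion of a cassette at a nuclease-cut target site. It is maintained in E. coli through a high-copy ColE1/pUC-type origin and selected with kanamycin via an aph(3')-Ia (KanR) gene. The sequenced plasmid is about 7.3 kb, consistent with the listed backbone and insert sizes. The record notes some differences between the repository's quality-control sequence and the depositor's sequence, which the depositor states do not affect function.

The primary cargo is a P2A peptide coding sequence immediately followed by the Cre recombinase open reading frame from bacteriophage P1. No promoter is annotated upstream of this unit, which fits a design where in-frame integration places Cre under control of the targeted endogenous gene and the 2A peptide separates Cre from the host protein fragment, although the record does not spell this out. Just upstream lies a lac promoter/operator and lacZα fragment flanked by T3 and T7 promoters, a region plausibly used for cloning the homology arm, though this too is not stated. The secondary cassette, per the depositor, is a gamma-crystallin promoter driving NLS-eGFP. The promoter itself is not annotated in the feature table, but EGFP followed by a bGH polyadenylation signal is. This lens-expressed marker would allow visual identification of carriers of the integration. Two reverse-oriented SV40 poly(A) signals lie downstream. The short LEU2, SV40 promoter and large T antigen fragment matches are probably incidental annotations. The construct is listed for zebrafish and may work in other species.
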