Features (pLannotate 1.2.2; 21 found; start..end, strand, type, name):
    457..475     -  promoter       T7 Φ3.8 promoter (fragment): weak promoter for bacteriophage T7 RNA polymerase
    532..553     +  protein_bind   CAP binding site: CAP binding activates transcription in the presence of cAMP. E. coli catabolite activator protein
    568..598     +  promoter       lac promoter: promoter for the E. coli lac operon
    606..622     +  protein_bind   lac operator: The lac repressor binds to the lac operator to inhibit transcription in E. coli. This inhibition can be relieved by adding lactose or isopropyl-β-D-thiogalactopyranoside (IPTG). lac repressor encoded by lacI
    667..685     +  promoter       T3 promoter: promoter for bacteriophage T3 RNA polymerase
    701..724     +  misc_feature   MCS (fragment): pBluescript multiple cloning site
    733..751     -  promoter       T7 promoter: promoter for bacteriophage T7 RNA polymerase
    759..914     +  CDS            lacZα (fragment): LacZα fragment of β-galactosidase; lacZ fragment
    937..993     +  CDS            P2A: 2A peptide from porcine teschovirus-1 polyprotein Eukaryotic ribosomes fail to insert a peptide bond between the Gly and Pro residues, yielding separate polypeptides.
    994..2022    +  CDS            cre: RECR_BPP1 - Experimental evidence at protein level: Swiss-Prot protein existence level 1. Catalyzes site-specific recombination between two 34-base- pair LOXP sites. Its role is to maintain the phage genome as a monomeric unit-copy plasmid in the lysogenic state. From Escherichia phage P1 (Bacteriophage P1).
   2686..2702    +  promoter       LEU2 promoter (fragment): S. cerevisiae LEU2
   3923..4642    +  CDS            EGFP: the original enhanced GFP (Yang et al., 1996) mammalian codon-optimized
   4647..4871    +  polyA_signal   bGH poly(A) signal: bovine growth hormone polyadenylation signal
   4875..4892    +  promoter       SV40 promoter (fragment): SV40 enhancer and early promoter
   4941..5022    -  polyA_signal   SV40 poly(A) signal: SV40 polyadenylation signal
   5045..5112    -  CDS            large T antigen (fragment): large T antigen from SV40 (simian virus 40)
   5146..5227    -  polyA_signal   SV40 poly(A) signal: SV40 polyadenylation signal
   5250..5317    -  CDS            large T antigen (fragment): large T antigen from SV40 (simian virus 40)
   5544..5562    +  promoter       T7 promoter: promoter for bacteriophage T7 RNA polymerase
   5849..6658    +  CDS            KanR: aminoglycoside phosphotransferase; aph(3')-Ia; confers resistance to kanamycin in bacteria or G418 (Geneticin®) in eukaryotes
   6801..70      +  rep_origin     ori (across the origin): high-copy-number ColE1/pMB1/pBR322/pUC origin of replication
>Addgene plasmid #117791 | pPRISM-Cre-gcry-eGFP | addgene full sequence | sequence record 230152 | Addgene NGS Result
CGGGTTTCGCCACCTCTGACTTGAGCGTCGATTTTTGTGATGCTCGTCAGGGGGGCGGAGCCTATGGAAA
AACGCCAGCAACGCGGCCTTTTTACGGTTCCTGGCCTTTTGCTGGCCTTTTGCTCACATGTTCTTTCCTG
CGTTATCCCCTGATTCTGTGGATAACCGTATTACCGCCTTTGAGTGAGCTGATACCGCTCGCCGCAGCCG
AACGACCGAGCGCAGCGAGTCAGTGAGCGAGGAAGCGGAACAGATTTAAATGGTACCGAGCAGAGGTGTA
AAAAGTACTCAAAAATTTTACTCAAGTGAAAGTACAAGTACTTAGGGAAAATTTTACTCAATTAAAAGTA
AAAGTATCTGGCTAGAATCTTACTTGAGTAAAAGTAAAAAAGTACTCCATTAAAATTGTACTTGAGTATT
AAGGAAGTAAAAGTAAAAGCAAGAAAGAAAACTAGAGTGGTCTCCCTTTAGTGAGGGTCAATTGATGGGA
GGCGTTCGGGCCACAGCGGACACGCAGGTGCGCAACGCAATTAATGTGAGTTAGCTCACTCATTAGGCAC
CCCAGGCTTTACACTTTATGCTTCCGGCTCGTATGTTGTGTGGAATTGTGAGCGGATAACAATTTCACAC
AGGAAACAGCTATGACCATGATTACGCCAAGCGCGCAATTAACCCTCACTAAAGGGAACAAAAGCTGGAG
GACCTCGAGGGGGGGCCCGGTACCCAATTCGCCCTATAGTGAGTCGTATTACGCGCGCTCACTGGCCGTC
GTTTTACAACGTCGTGACTGGGAAAACCCTGGCGTTACCCAACTTAATCGCCTTGCAGCACATCCCCCTT
TCGCCAGCTGGCGTAATAGCGAAGAGGCCCGCACCGATCGCCCTTCCCAACAGTTGCGCAGCCTGAATGG
CGAATGGACCTGCCACACTTCCCGGAGCCACGAACTTCTCTCTGTTAAAGCAAGCAGGAGACGTGGAAGA
AAACCCCGGTCCTATGTCCAATTTACTGACCGTACACCAAAATTTGCCTGCATTACCGGTCGATGCAACG
AGTGATGAGGTTCGCAAGAACCTGATGGACATGTTCAGGGATCGCCAGGCGTTTTCTGAGCATACCTGGA
AAATGCTTCTGTCCGTTTGCCGGTCGTGGGCGGCATGGTGCAAGTTGAATAACCGGAAATGGTTTCCCGC
AGAACCTGAAGATGTTCGCGATTATCTTCTATATCTTCAGGCGCGCGGTCTGGCAGTAAAAACTATCCAG
CAACATTTGGGCCAGCTAAACATGCTTCATCGTCGGTCCGGGCTGCCACGACCAAGTGACAGCAATGCTG
TTTCACTGGTTATGCGGCGGATCCGAAAAGAAAACGTTGATGCCGGTGAACGTGCAAAACAGGCTCTAGC
GTTCGAACGCACTGATTTCGACCAGGTTCGTTCACTCATGGAAAATAGCGATCGCTGCCAGGATATACGT
AATCTGGCATTTCTGGGGATTGCTTATAACACCCTGTTACGTATAGCCGAAATTGCCAGGATCAGGGTTA
AAGATATCTCACGTACTGACGGTGGGAGAATGTTAATCCATATTGGCAGAACGAAAACGCTGGTTAGCAC
CGCTGGAGTAGAGAAGGCACTTAGCCTGGGGGTAACTAAACTGGTCGAGCGATGGATTTCCGTCTCTGGT
GTAGCTGATGATCCGAATAACTACCTGTTTTGCCGGGTCAGAAAAAATGGTGTTGCCGCGCCATCTGCCA
CCAGCCAGCTATCAACTCGCGCCCTGGAAGGGATTTTTGAAGCAACTCATCGATTGATTTACGGCGCTAA
GGATGACTCTGGTCAGAGATACCTGGCCTGGTCTGGACACAGTGCCCGTGTCGGAGCCGCGCGAGATATG
GCCCGCGCTGGAGTTTCAATACCGGAGATCATGCAAGCTGGTGGCTGGACCAATGTAAATATTGTCATGA
ACTATATCCGTAACCTGGATAGTGAAACAGGGGCAATGGTGCGCCTGCTGGAAGATGGCGATTAGAACTA
GTAATTAAGTCTCAGCCACCGTTAACTGAACATGTCAAAACCTGTGGAGACTGTTGAGATTTGATGTTCT
GAAAAGATAAAGCCTATAAATAAAATGTTGCCCAAATTTCCTGCCTGATGTTTTTCTTTGTCTTTGCTAC
ATGGCTTTGCTGCTCGGATCGGCTCACTCTGTGTATGCCACGTTCACTTTGTACTCTCCTTCTCACGGTA
GGTTTATTATTTTTAGATGTGCAGTTAGTTTCTGTGAAATAACACACCACACACTGATATTGTCTGTGCA
TTGACTTGGTGAGTGCACATTGTTTTTGATCTTGACATATTTATATTTGATTGATCAGGTGAACTGTGTG
AATCTAAAGTGCTCCATACAGATGTTCTGCATTGAAAATATTCTCATTTTATTAGTGGAAGTGAGTGTAT
GCCACATCCAATCAATTTCAGCAAACACCCCAGTATGATTTAATGCAAAAAAATGAAGGTATCAAACACG
CATTACTACTTTGCAGTTAAATATTTAACATTTATTCCAACACGAAAAAAAGCAGTAAATAACACTTTGA
CAAACACGTCAGGACATCTTATTTTTGTCACCCTCACAGGCAATTTAGTATAATATATTATATATATATA
TATATCATATAATAATATTCAGTATAATATATATATATATATCATATTATAATATTCAGTATAATATAAA
ACACAAACACATATATGTATAATATAATATAACATTTTTATTTATTGAGATGCCTCTATGGACCGTGTTA
TAAGAAGTAAAGATCAGGAGAAGTAAACATGAAGTGTAATTATGAATACTGATGTTAAATTAAGCTATGA
TGAGTTTTCACTGTTAATTTACCATCTCAATTAAATGTTGATGCCTCCATGACCAAGTTAAGCAGATGAG
ACTGAGGACAACTGTAGAAGACAAGATGTTCACTTTGCTGAATATAGCTGGCTTGACAGTTATCTATGAC
TCTATAAATATATATATATTTTTTTTTTATAAAATGATTTATTTATAACTATATATCCATTTCTCAGACA
GGTGCTTCATATCCCTCACTCCCGTAGCTGTCCATGCTGGATCTGTCCCCGTTGTTTTTAAAAAGCTAAA
TAAGTTATTAACATGACTGCATCCAGCGAGCCAAACCTGTCTGGTGTACAGCTACCAGAGAAGCTTGAGA
TCCTAGTCACCGGCGTTCCTAGTTCTTTAAACTGTTACAAAGTGTTTGGACCAGCAACTGAATTGCACTG
TAAATTACCACATCAGGGTCTCCGGGGTCAACGCTGCTAAGCAATGGACTGGAAAATTTGTGACATTGAG
TTTTTGGAATAACTGGGAATGCTGGATAACTCTTTGGGTAAAGCTATGGAACAAAAGTACCAGCATGAAC
TAAGAAATGACTGTCACAGCACAACATCAAACACAATGCAAGACAAAGGTTCTCTGCTTTTGCCTTACTT
GACAGAAAAAGTAAGCTCTAGGTTCATCGCATGCAGACAGCAGCAATACATGACATATATAAAGGCTGGC
TCTTTTCTCCCTTCCATTGAACTGAAACTTCCACTCAGTCAGACTTGCGGGGGATCCACAGCCTGACTAA
CTCGACAAACCCCCCCAAACCTAAGGTGAGTTGATCTTTAAGCTTTTTACATTTTCAGCTCGCATATATC
AATTCGCGCGCATTGTCACACTAGCACCCACTAGCGGTCAGACTGCAGATTGCAGCACGAAACAGGAAGC
TGACTCCACATGGTCACATGCTCACTGAAGTGTTGACTTCCCTGACAGCTGTGCACTTTCTAAACCGGTT
TTCTCATTCATTTACAGTTCAGCCGGAATTCACCTCGAGACCATGGCTCCAAAGAAGAAGCGTAAGGTAA
CCATGGTGAGCAAGGGCGAGGAGCTGTTCACCGGGGTGGTGCCCATCCTGGTCGAGCTGGACGGCGACGT
AAACGGCCACAAGTTCAGCGTGTCCGGCGAGGGCGAGGGCGATGCCACCTACGGCAAGCTGACCCTGAAG
TTCATCTGCACCACCGGCAAGCTGCCCGTGCCCTGGCCCACCCTCGTGACCACCCTGACCTACGGCGTGC
AGTGCTTCAGCCGCTACCCCGACCACATGAAGCAGCACGACTTCTTCAAGTCCGCCATGCCCGAAGGCTA
CGTCCAGGAGCGCACCATCTTCTTCAAGGACGACGGCAACTACAAGACCCGCGCCGAGGTGAAGTTCGAG
GGCGACACCCTGGTGAACCGCATCGAGCTGAAGGGCATCGACTTCAAGGAGGACGGCAACATCCTGGGGC
ACAAGCTGGAGTACAACTACAACAGCCACAACGTCTATATCATGGCCGACAAGCAGAAGAACGGCATCAA
GGTGAACTTCAAGATCCGCCACAACATCGAGGACGGCAGCGTGCAGCTCGCCGACCACTACCAGCAGAAC
ACCCCCATCGGCGACGGCCCCGTGCTGCTGCCCGACAACCACTACCTGAGCACCCAGTCCGCCCTGAGCA
AAGACCCCAACGAGAAGCGCGATCACATGGTCCTGCTGGAGTTCGTGACCGCCGCCGGGATCACTCTCGG
CATGGACGAGCTGTACAAGTAAAGATCTGTGCCTTCTAGTTGCCAGCCATCTGTTGTTTGCCCCTCCCCC
GTGCCTTCCTTGACCCTGGAAGGTGCCACTCCCACTGTCCTTTCCTAATAAAATGAGGAAATTGCATCGC
ATTGTCTGAGTAGGTGTCATTCTATTCTGGGGGGTGGGGTGGGGCAGGACAGCAAGGGGGAGGATTGGGA
AGACAATAGCAGGCATGCTGGGGATGCGGTGGGCTCTATGGCTTCTGAGGCGGAAAGAACCAAAGGGCGA
ATTAATTCATTGATGAGTTTGGACAAACCACAACTAGAATGCAGTGAAAAAAATGCTTTATTTGTGAAAT
TTGTGATGCTATTGCTTTATTTGTAACCATTATAAGCTGCAATAAACAAGTTAACAACAACAATTGCATT
CATTTTATGTTTCAGGTTCAGGGGGAGGTGTGGGAGGTTTTTTAAAGCAAGTAAAACCTCTACAAATGTG
GTCATTGATGAGTTTGGACAAACCACAACTAGAATGCAGTGAAAAAAATGCTTTATTTGTGAAATTTGTG
ATGCTATTGCTTTATTTGTAACCATTATAAGCTGCAATAAACAAGTTAACAACAACAATTGCATTCATTT
TATGTTTCAGGTTCAGGGGGAGGTGTGGGAGGTTTTTTAAAGCAAGTAAAACCTCTACAAATGTGGTCAT
TCAGATCAATTAACCCTCACCCGGGCTAGCGATGCATGGGAGCTCTGACGTACGTTGTCTAGCAAGGAAG
TGAAGAGCTATCCGGATATATATGTATGTTATCATAACTGTACTGGCTATGTCAGGTGGTAATGACTGTA
ACGTTACGTTACTCGTTGTAGGCACGACATTGAATATGCTCTTCTCCGCTGTGGCCCGAACGCCTCCCGC
TAGCGATGGGATCTAATACGACTCACTATAGGGAGACCAAGGGAAAATAGAATGAAGTGATCTCCAAAAA
ATAAGTACTTTTTGACTGTAAATAAAATTGTAAGGAGTAAAAAGTACTTTTTTTTCTAAAAAAATGTAAT
TAAGTAAAAGTAAAAGTATTGATTTTTAATTGTACTCAAGTAAAGTAAAAATCCCCAAAAATAATACTTA
AGTACAGTAATCAAGTAAAATTACTCAAGTACTTTACACCTCTGGGATCCAGCTGCATCATGAACAATAA
AACTGTCTGCTTACATAAACAGTAATACAAGGGGTGTTATGAGCCATATTCAACGGGAAACGTCGAGGCC
GCGATTAAATTCCAACATGGATGCTGATTTATATGGGTATAAATGGGCTCGCGATAATGTCGGGCAATCA
GGTGCGACAATCTATCGCTTGTATGGGAAGCCCGATGCGCCAGAGTTGTTTCTGAAACATGGCAAAGGTA
GCGTTGCCAATGATGTTACAGATGAGATGGTCAGACTAAACTGGCTGACGGAATTTATGCCTCTTCCGAC
CATCAAGCATTTTATCCGTACTCCTGATGATGCATGGTTACTCACCACTGCGATCCCCGGAAAAACAGCA
TTCCAGGTATTAGAAGAATATCCTGATTCAGGTGAAAATATTGTTGATGCGCTGGCAGTGTTCCTGCGCC
GGTTGCATTCGATTCCTGTTTGTAATTGTCCTTTTAACAGCGATCGCGTATTTCGTCTCGCTCAGGCGCA
ATCACGAATGAATAACGGTTTGGTTGATGCGAGTGATTTTGATGACGAGCGTAATGGCTGGCCTGTTGAA
CAAGTCTGGAAAGAAATGCATAAACTTTTGCCATTCTCACCGGATTCAGTCGTCACTCATGGTGATTTCT
CACTTGATAACCTTATTTTTGACGAGGGGAAATTAATAGGTTGTATTGATGTTGGACGAGTCGGAATCGC
AGACCGATACCAGGATCTTGCCATCCTATGGAACTGCCTCGGTGAGTTTTCTCCTTCATTACAGAAACGG
CTTTTTCAAAAATATGGTATTGATAATCCTGATATGAATAAATTGCAGTTTCATTTGATGCTCGATGAGT
TTTTCTAATCAGAATTGGTTAATTGGTTGTAACACTGGCAAAAAGGATCTAGGTGAAGATCCTTTTTGAT
AATCTCATGACCAAAATCCCTTAACGTGAGTTTTCGTTCCACTGAGCGTCAGACCCCGTAGAAAAGATCA
AAGGATCTTCTTGAGATCCTTTTTTTCTGCGCGTAATCTGCTGCTTGCAAACAAAAAAACCACCGCTACC
AGCGGTGGTTTGTTTGCCGGATCAAGAGCTACCAACTCTTTTTCCGAAGGTAACTGGCTTCAGCAGAGCG
CAGATACCAAATACTGTTCTTCTAGTGTAGCCGTAGTTAGGCCACCACTTCAAGAACTCTGTAGCACCGC
CTACATACCTCGCTCTGCTAATCCTGTTACCAGTGGCTGCTGCCAGTGGCGATAAGTCGTGTCTTACCGG
GTTGGACTCAAGACGATAGTTACCGGATAAGGCGCAGCGGTCGGGCTGAACGGGGGGTTCGTGCACACAG
CCCAGCTTGGAGCGAACGACCTACACCGAACTGAGATACCTACAGCGTGAGCTATGAGAAAGCGCCACGG
TTCCCGAAGGGAGAAAGGCGGACAGGTATCCGGTAAGCGGCAGGGTCGGAACAGGAGAGCGCACGAGGGA
GCTTCCAGGGGGAAACGCCTGGTATCTTTATAGTCCTGT
