>Addgene plasmid #117791 | pPRISM-Cre-gcry-eGFP | depositor partial sequence | sequence record 222326 | Backbone
TGAAGAGCTATCCGGATATATATGTATGTTATCATAACTGTACTGGCTATGTCAGGTGGTAATGACTGTA
ACGTTACGTTACTCGTTGTAGGCACGACATTGAATATGCTCTTCTCCGCTGTGGCCCGAACGCCTCCCGC
TAGCGATGGGATCTAATACGACTCACTATAGGGAGACCAAGGGAAAATAGAATGAAGTGATCTCCAAAAA
ATAAGTACTTTTTGACTGTAAATAAAATTGTAAGGAGTAAAAAGTACTTTTTTTTCTAAAAAAATGTAAT
TAAGTAAAAGTAAAAGTATTGATTTTTAATTGTACTCAAGTAAAGTAAAAATCCCCAAAAATAATACTTA
AGTACAGTAATCAAGTAAAATTACTCAAGTACTTTACACCTCTGGGATCCAGCTGCATCATGAACAATAA
AACTGTCTGCTTACATAAACAGTAATACAAGGGGTGTTATGAGCCATATTCAACGGGAAACGTCGAGGCC
GCGATTAAATTCCAACATGGATGCTGATTTATATGGGTATAAATGGGCTCGCGATAATGTCGGGCAATCA
GGTGCGACAATCTATCGCTTGTATGGGAAGCCCGATGCGCCAGAGTTGTTTCTGAAACATGGCAAAGGTA
GCGTTGCCAATGATGTTACAGATGAGATGGTCAGACTAAACTGGCTGACGGAATTTATGCCTCTTCCGAC
CATCAAGCATTTTATCCGTACTCCTGATGATGCATGGTTACTCACCACTGCGATCCCCGGAAAAACAGCA
TTCCAGGTATTAGAAGAATATCCTGATTCAGGTGAAAATATTGTTGATGCGCTGGCAGTGTTCCTGCGCC
GGTTGCATTCGATTCCTGTTTGTAATTGTCCTTTTAACAGCGATCGCGTATTTCGTCTCGCTCAGGCGCA
ATCACGAATGAATAACGGTTTGGTTGATGCGAGTGATTTTGATGACGAGCGTAATGGCTGGCCTGTTGAA
CAAGTCTGGAAAGAAATGCATAAACTTTTGCCATTCTCACCGGATTCAGTCGTCACTCATGGTGATTTCT
CACTTGATAACCTTATTTTTGACGAGGGGAAATTAATAGGTTGTATTGATGTTGGACGAGTCGGAATCGC
AGACCGATACCAGGATCTTGCCATCCTATGGAACTGCCTCGGTGAGTTTTCTCCTTCATTACAGAAACGG
CTTTTTCAAAAATATGGTATTGATAATCCTGATATGAATAAATTGCAGTTTCATTTGATGCTCGATGAGT
TTTTCTAATCAGAATTGGTTAATTGGTTGTAACACTGGCAAAAAGGATCTAGGTGAAGATCCTTTTTGAT
AATCTCATGACCAAAATCCCTTAACGTGAGTTTTCGTTCCACTGAGCGTCAGACCCCGTAGAAAAGATCA
AAGGATCTTCTTGAGATCCTTTTTTTCTGCGCGTAATCTGCTGCTTGCAAACAAAAAAACCACCGCTACC
AGCGGTGGTTTGTTTGCCGGATCAAGAGCTACCAACTCTTTTTCCGAAGGTAACTGGCTTCAGCAGAGCG
CAGATACCAAATACTGTTCTTCTAGTGTAGCCGTAGTTAGGCCACCACTTCAAGAACTCTGTAGCACCGC
CTACATACCTCGCTCTGCTAATCCTGTTACCAGTGGCTGCTGCCAGTGGCGATAAGTCGTGTCTTACCGG
GTTGGACTCAAGACGATAGTTACCGGATAAGGCGCAGCGGTCGGGCTGAACGGGGGGTTCGTGCACACAG
CCCAGCTTGGAGCGAACGACCTACACCGAACTGAGATACCTACAGCGTGAGCTATGAGAAAGCGCCACGG
TTCCCGAAGGGAGAAAGGCGGACAGGTATCCGGTAAGCGGCAGGGTCGGAACAGGAGAGCGCACGAGGGA
GCTTCCAGGGGGAAACGCCTGGTATCTTTATAGTCCTGTCGGGTTTCGCCACCTCTGACTTGAGCGTCGA
TTTTTGTGATGCTCGTCAGGGGGGCGGAGCCTATGGAAAAACGCCAGCAACGCGGCCTTTTTACGGTTCC
TGGCCTTTTGCTGGCCTTTTGCTCACATGTTCTTTCCTGCGTTATCCCCTGATTCTGTGGATAACCGTAT
TACCGCCTTTGAGTGAGCTGATACCGCTCGCCGCAGCCGAACGACCGAGCGCAGCGAGTCAGTGAGCGAG
GAAGCGGAACAGATTTAAATGGTACCGAGCAGAGGTGTAAAAAGTACTCAAAAATTTTACTCAAGTGAAA
GTACAAGTACTTAGGGAAAATTTTACTCAATTAAAAGTAAAAGTATCTGGCTAGAATCTTACTTGAGTAA
AAGTAAAAAAGTACTCCATTAAAATTGTACTTGAGTATTAAGGAAGTAAAAGTAAAAGCAAGAAAGAAAA
CTAGAGTGGTCTCCCTTTAGTGAGGGTCAATTGATGGGAGGCGTTCGGGCCACAGCGGACACGCAGGTGC
GCAACGCAATTAATGTGAGTTAGCTCACTCATTAGGCACCCCAGGCTTTACACTTTATGCTTCCGGCTCG
TATGTTGTGTGGAATTGTGAGCGGATAACAATTTCACACAGGAAACAGCTATGACCATGATTACGCCAAG
CGCGCAATTAACCCTCACTAAAGGGAACAAAAGCTGGAGGACCTCGAGGGGGGGCCCGGTACCCAATTCG
CCCTATAGTGAGTCGTATTACGCGCGCTCACTGGCCGTCGTTTTACAACGTCGTGACTGGGAAAACCCTG
GCGTTACCCAACTTAATCGCCTTGCAGCACATCCCCCTTTCGCCAGCTGGCGTAATAGCGAAGAGGCCCG
CACCGATCGCCCTTCCCAACAGTTGCGCAGCCTGAATGGCGAATGGACCTGCCACA
