>Addgene plasmid #117791 | pPRISM-Cre-gcry-eGFP | depositor partial sequence | sequence record 222327 | Insert
CTTCCCGGAGCCACGAACTTCTCTCTGTTAAAGCAAGCAGGAGACGTGGAAGAAAACCCCGGTCCTATGT
CCAATTTACTGACCGTACACCAAAATTTGCCTGCATTACCGGTCGATGCAACGAGTGATGAGGTTCGCAA
GAACCTGATGGACATGTTCAGGGATCGCCAGGCGTTTTCTGAGCATACCTGGAAAATGCTTCTGTCCGTT
TGCCGGTCGTGGGCGGCATGGTGCAAGTTGAATAACCGGAAATGGTTTCCCGCAGAACCTGAAGATGTTC
GCGATTATCTTCTATATCTTCAGGCGCGCGGTCTGGCAGTAAAAACTATCCAGCAACATTTGGGCCAGCT
AAACATGCTTCATCGTCGGTCCGGGCTGCCACGACCAAGTGACAGCAATGCTGTTTCACTGGTTATGCGG
CGGATCCGAAAAGAAAACGTTGATGCCGGTGAACGTGCAAAACAGGCTCTAGCGTTCGAACGCACTGATT
TCGACCAGGTTCGTTCACTCATGGAAAATAGCGATCGCTGCCAGGATATACGTAATCTGGCATTTCTGGG
GATTGCTTATAACACCCTGTTACGTATAGCCGAAATTGCCAGGATCAGGGTTAAAGATATCTCACGTACT
GACGGTGGGAGAATGTTAATCCATATTGGCAGAACGAAAACGCTGGTTAGCACCGCTGGAGTAGAGAAGG
CACTTAGCCTGGGGGTAACTAAACTGGTCGAGCGATGGATTTCCGTCTCTGGTGTAGCTGATGATCCGAA
TAACTACCTGTTTTGCCGGGTCAGAAAAAATGGTGTTGCCGCGCCATCTGCCACCAGCCAGCTATCAACT
CGCGCCCTGGAAGGGATTTTTGAAGCAACTCATCGATTGATTTACGGCGCTAAGGATGACTCTGGTCAGA
GATACCTGGCCTGGTCTGGACACAGTGCCCGTGTCGGAGCCGCGCGAGATATGGCCCGCGCTGGAGTTTC
AATACCGGAGATCATGCAAGCTGGTGGCTGGACCAATGTAAATATTGTCATGAACTATATCCGTACCCTG
GATAGTGAAACAGGGGCAATGGTGCGCCTGCTGGAAGATGGCGATTAGAACTAGTAATTAAGTCTCAGCC
ACCGTTAACTGAACATGTCAAAACCTGTGGAGACTGTTGAGATTTGATGTTCTGAAAAGATAAAGCCTAT
AAATAAAATGTTGCCCAAATTTCCTGCCTGATGTTTTTCTTTGTCTTTGCTACATGGCTTTGCTGCTCGG
ATCGGCTCACTCTGTGTATGCCACGTTCACTTTGTACTCTCCTTCTCACGGTAGGTTTATTATTTTTAGA
TGTGCAGTTAGTTTCTGTGAAATAACACACCACACACTGATATTGTCTGTGCATTGACTTGGTGAGTGCA
CATTGTTTTTGATCTTGACATATTTATATTTGATTGATCAGGTGAACTGTGTGAATCTAAAGTGCTCCAT
ACAGATGTTCTGCATTGAAAATATTCTCATTTTATTAGTGGAAGTGAGTGTATGCCACATCCAATCAATT
TCAGCAAACACCCCAGTATGATTTAATGCAAAAAAATGAAGGTATCAAACACGCATTACTACTTTGCAGT
TAAATATTTAACATTTATTCCAACACGAAAAAAAGCAGTAAATAACACTTTGACAAACACGTCAGGACAT
CTTATTTTTGTCACCCTCACAGGCAATTTAGTATAATATATTATATATATATATATATCATATAATAATA
TTCAGTATAATATATATATATATATCATATTATAATATTCAGTATAATATAAAACACAAACACATATATG
TATAATATAATATAACATTTTTATTTATTGAGATGCCTCTATGGACCGTGTTATAAGAAGTAAAGATCAG
GAGAAGTAAACATGAAGTGTAATTATGAATACTGATGTTAAATTAAGCTATGATGAGTTTTCACTGTTAA
TTTACCATCTCAATTAAATGTTGATGCCTCCATGACCAAGTTAAGCAGATGAGACTGAGACAACTGTAGA
AGACAAGATGTTCACTTTGCTGAATATAGCTGGCTTGACAGTTATCTATGACTCTATAAATATATATATA
TTTTTTTTTTTATAAAATGATTTATTTATAACTATATATCCATTTCTCAGACAGGTGCTTCATATCCCTC
ACTCCCGTAGCTGTCCATGCTGGATCTGTCCCCGTTGTTTTTAAAAAGCTAAATAAGTTATTAACATGAC
TGCATCCAGCGAGCCAAACCTGTCTGGTGTACAGCTACCAGAGAAGCTTGAGATCCTAGTCACCGGCGTT
CCTAGTTCTTTAAACTGTTACAAAGTGTTTGGACCAGCAACTGAATTGCACTGTAAATTACCACATCAGG
GTCTCCGGGGTCAACGCTGCTAAGCAATGGACTGGAAAATTTGTGACATTGAGTTTTTGGAATAACTGGG
AATGCTGGATAACTCTTTGGGTAAAGCTATGGAACAAAAGTACCAGCATGAACTAAGAAATGACTGTCAC
AGCACAACATCAAACACAATGCAAGACAAAGGTTCTCTGCTTTTGCCTTACTTGACAGAAAAAGTAAGCT
CTAGGTTCATCGCATGCAGACAGCAGCAATACATGACATATATAAAGGCTGGCTCTTTTCTCCCTTCCAT
TGAACTGAAACTTCCACTCAGTCAGACTTGCGGGGGATCCACAGCCTGACTAACTCGACAAACCCCCCCA
AACCTAAGGTGAGTTGATCTTTAAGCTTTTTACATTTTCAGCTCGCATATATCAATTCGCGCGCATTGTC
ACACTAGCACCCACTAGCGGTCAGACTGCAGATTGCAGCACGAAACAGGAAGCTGACTCCACATGGTCAC
ATGCTCACTGAAGTGTTGACTTCCCTGACAGCTGTGCACTTTCTAAACCGGTTTTCTCATTCATTTACAG
TTCAGCCGGAATTCACCTCGAGACCATGGCTCCAAAGAAGAAGCGTAAGGTAACCATGGTGAGCAAGGGC
GAGGAGCTGTTCACCGGGGTGGTGCCCATCCTGGTCGAGCTGGACGGCGACGTAAACGGCCACAAGTTCA
GCGTGTCCGGCGAGGGCGAGGGCGATGCCACCTACGGCAAGCTGACCCTGAAGTTCATCTGCACCACCGG
CAAGCTGCCCGTGCCCTGGCCCACCCTCGTGACCACCCTGACCTACGGCGTGCAGTGCTTCAGCCGCTAC
CCCGACCACATGAAGCAGCACGACTTCTTCAAGTCCGCCATGCCCGAAGGCTACGTCCAGGAGCGCACCA
TCTTCTTCAAGGACGACGGCAACTACAAGACCCGCGCCGAGGTGAAGTTCGAGGGCGACACCCTGGTGAA
CCGCATCGAGCTGAAGGGCATCGACTTCAAGGAGGACGGCAACATCCTGGGGCACAAGCTGGAGTACAAC
TACAACAGCCACAACGTCTATATCATGGCCGACAAGCAGAAGAACGGCATCAAGGTGAACTTCAAGATCC
GCCACAACATCGAGGACGGCAGCGTGCAGCTCGCCGACCACTACCAGCAGAACACCCCCATCGGCGACGG
CCCCGTGCTGCTGCCCGACAACCACTACCTGAGCACCCAGTCCGCCCTGAGCAAAGACCCCAACGAGAAG
CGCGATCACATGGTCCTGCTGGAGTTCGTGACCGCCGCCGGGATCACTCTCGGCATGGACGAGCTGTACA
AGTAAAGATCTGTGCCTTCTAGTTGCCAGCCATCTGTTGTTTGCCCCTCCCCCGTGCCTTCCTTGACCCT
GGAAGGTGCCACTCCCACTGTCCTTTCCTAATAAAATGAGGAAATTGCATCGCATTGTCTGAGTAGGTGT
CATTCTATTCTGGGGGGTGGGGTGGGGCAGGACAGCAAGGGGGAGGATTGGGAAGACAATAGCAGGCATG
CTGGGGATGCGGTGGGCTCTATGGCTTCTGAGGCGGAAAGAACCAAAGGGCGAATTAATTCATTGATGAG
TTTGGACAAACCACAACTAGAATGCAGTGAAAAAAATGCTTTATTTGTGAAATTTGTGATGCTATTGCTT
TATTTGTAACCATTATAAGCTGCAATAAACAAGTTAACAACAACAATTGCATTCATTTTATGTTTCAGGT
TCAGGGGGAGGTGTGGGAGGTTTTTTAAAGCAAGTAAAACCTCTACAAATGTGGTCATTGATGAGTTTGG
ACAAACCACAACTAGAATGCAGTGAAAAAAATGCTTTATTTGTGAAATTTGTGATGCTATTGCTTTATTT
GTAACCATTATAAGCTGCAATAAACAAGTTAACAACAACAATTGCATTCATTTTATGTTTCAGGTTCAGG
GGGAGGTGTGGGAGGTTTTTTAAAGCAAGTAAAACCTCTACAAATGTGGTCATTCAGATCAATTAACCCT
CACCCGGGCTAGCGATGCATGGGAGCTCTGACGTACGTTGTCTAGCAAGGAAG
